>Addgene plasmid #216581 | DDX3X - A393T in pENTR | addgene full sequence | sequence record 426874 | Addgene NGS Result
GCCTGGCAGTTCCCTACTCTCGCGTTAACGCTAGCATGGATGTTTTCCCAGTCACGACGTTGTAAAACGA
CGGCCAGTCTTAAGCTCGGGCCCCAAATAATGATTTTATTTTGACTGATAGTGACCTGTTCGTTGCAACA
AATTGATGAGCAATGCTTTTTTATAATGCCAACTTTGTACAAAAAAGCAGGCTCCGGCACCATGAGTCAT
GTGGCAGTGGAAAATGCGCTCGGGCTGGACCAGCAGTTTGCTGGCCTAGACCTGAACTCTTCAGATAATC
AGAGTGGAGGAAGTACAGCCAGCAAAGGGCGCTATATTCCTCCTCATTTAAGGAACCGAGAAGCTACTAA
AGGTTTCTACGATAAAGACAGTTCAGGGTGGAGTTCTAGCAAAGATAAGGATGCGTATAGCAGTTTTGGA
TCTCGTAGTGATTCAAGAGGGAAGTCTAGCTTCTTCAGTGATCGTGGAAGTGGATCAAGGGGAAGGTTTG
ATGATCGTGGACGGAGTGATTACGATGGCATTGGCAGCCGTGGTGACAGAAGTGGCTTTGGCAAATTTGA
ACGTGGTGGAAACAGTCGCTGGTGTGACAAATCAGATGAAGATGATTGGTCAAAACCACTCCCACCAAGT
GAACGCTTGGAACAGGAACTCTTTTCTGGAGGCAACACTGGGATTAATTTTGAGAAATACGATGACATTC
CAGTTGAGGCAACAGGCAACAACTGTCCTCCACATATTGAAAGTTTCAGTGATGTTGAGATGGGAGAAAT
TATCATGGGAAACATTGAGCTTACTCGTTATACTCGCCCAACTCCAGTGCAAAAGCATGCTATTCCTATT
ATCAAAGAGAAAAGAGACTTGATGGCTTGTGCCCAAACAGGGTCTGGAAAAACTGCAGCATTTCTGTTGC
CCATCTTGAGTCAGATTTATTCAGATGGTCCAGGCGAGGCTTTGAGGGCCATGAAGGAAAATGGAAGGTA
TGGGCGCCGCAAACAATACCCAATCTCCTTGGTATTAGCACCAACGAGAGAGTTGGCAGTACAGATCTAC
GAGGAAGCCAGAAAATTTTCATACCGATCTAGAGTTCGTCCTTGCGTGGTTTATGGTGGTGCCGATATTG
GTCAGCAGATTCGAGACTTGGAACGTGGATGCCATTTGTTAGTAGCCACTCCAGGACGTCTAGTGGATAT
GATGGAAAGAGGAAAGATTGGATTAGACTTTTGCAAATACTTGGTGTTAGATGAAGCTGATCGGATGTTG
GATATGGGGTTTGAGCCTCAGATTCGTAGAATAGTCGAACAAGATACTATGCCTCCAAAGGGTGTCCGCC
ACACTATGATGTTTAGTGCTACTTTTCCTAAGGAAATACAGATGCTGACTCGTGATTTCTTAGATGAATA
TATCTTCTTGGCTGTAGGAAGAGTTGGCTCTACCTCTGAAAACATCACACAGAAAGTAGTTTGGGTGGAA
GAATCAGACAAACGGTCATTTCTGCTTGACCTCCTAAATGCAACAGGCAAGGATTCACTGACCTTAGTGT
TTGTGGAGACCAAAAAGGGTGCAGATTCTCTGGAGGATTTCTTATACCATGAAGGATACGCATGTACCAG
CATCCATGGAGACCGTTCTCAGAGGGATAGAGAAGAGGCCCTTCACCAGTTCCGCTCAGGAAAAAGCCCA
ATTTTAGTGGCTACAGCAGTAGCAGCAAGAGGACTGGACATTTCAAATGTGAAACATGTTATCAATTTTG
ACTTGCCAAGTGATATTGAAGAATATGTACATCGTATTGGTCGTACGGGACGTGTAGGAAACCTTGGCCT
GGCAACCTCATTCTTTAACGAGAGGAACATAAATATTACTAAGGATTTGTTGGATCTTCTTGTTGAAGCT
AAACAAGAAGTGCCGTCTTGGTTAGAAAACATGGCTTATGAACACCACTACAAGGGTAGCAGTCGTGGAC
GTTCTAAGAGTAGCAGATTTAGTGGAGGGTTTGGTGCCAGAGACTACCGACAAAGTAGCGGTGCCAGCAG
TTCCAGCTTCAGCAGCAGCCGCGCAAGCAGCAGCCGCAGTGGCGGAGGTGGCCACGGTAGCAGCAGAGGA
TTTGGTGGAGGTGGCTATGGAGGCTTTTACAACAGTGATGGATATGGAGGAAATTATAACTCCCAGGGGG
TTGACTGGTGGGGTAACTGATAGACCCAGCTTTCTTGTACAAAGTTGGCATTATAAAAAATAATTGCTCA
TCAATTTGTTGCAACGAACAGGTCACTATCAGTCAAAATAAAATCATTATTTGCCATCCAGCTGATATCC
CCTATAGTGAGTCGTATTACATGGTCATAGCTGTTTCCTGGCAGCTCTGGCCCGTGTCTCAAAATCTCTG
ATGTTACATTGCACAAGATAAAAATATATCATCATGCCTCCTCTAGACCAGCCAGGACAGAAATGCCTCG
ACTTCGCTGCTACCCAAGGTTGCCGGGTGACGCACACCGTGGAAACGGATGAAGGCACGAACCCAGTGGA
CATAAGCCTGTTCGGTTCGTAAGCTGTAATGCAAGTAGCGTATGCGCTCACGCAACTGGTCCAGAACCTT
GACCGAACGCAGCGGTGGTAACGGCGCAGTGGCGGTTTTCATGGCTTGTTATGACTGTTTTTTTGGGGTA
CAGTCTATGCCTCGGGCATCCAAGCAGCAAGCGCGTTACGCCGTGGGTCGATGTTTGATGTTATGGAGCA
GCAACGATGTTACGCAGCAGGGCAGTCGCCCTAAAACAAAGTTAAACATTATGAGGGAAGCGGTGATCGC
CGAAGTATCGACTCAACTATCAGAGGTAGTTGGCGTCATCGAGCGCCATCTCGAACCGACGTTGCTGGCC
GTACATTTGTACGGCTCCGCAGTGGATGGCGGCCTGAAGCCACACAGTGATATTGATTTGCTGGTTACGG
TGACCGTAAGGCTTGATGAAACAACGCGGCGAGCTTTGATCAACGACCTTTTGGAAACTTCGGCTTCCCC
TGGAGAGAGCGAGATTCTCCGCGCTGTAGAAGTCACCATTGTTGTGCACGACGACATCATTCCGTGGCGT
TATCCAGCTAAGCGCGAACTGCAATTTGGAGAATGGCAGCGCAATGACATTCTTGCAGGTATCTTCGAGC
CAGCCACGATCGACATTGATCTGGCTATCTTGCTGACAAAAGCAAGAGAACATAGCGTTGCCTTGGTAGG
TCCAGCGGCGGAGGAACTCTTTGATCCGGTTCCTGAACAGGATCTATTTGAGGCGCTAAATGAAACCTTA
ACGCTATGGAACTCGCCGCCCGACTGGGCTGGCGATGAGCGAAATGTAGTGCTTACGTTGTCCCGCATTT
GGTACAGCGCAGTAACCGGCAAAATCGCGCCGAAGGATGTCGCTGCCGACTGGGCAATGGAGCGCCTGCC
GGCCCAGTATCAGCCCGTCATACTTGAAGCTAGACAGGCTTATCTTGGACAAGAAGAAGATCGCTTGGCC
TCGCGCGCAGATCAGTTGGAAGAATTTGTCCACTACGTGAAAGGCGAGATCACCAAGGTAGTCGGCAAAT
AACCCTCGAGCCACCCATGACCAAAATCCCTTAACGTGAGTTACGCGTCGTTCCACTGAGCGTCAGACCC
CGTAGAAAAGATCAAAGGATCTTCTTGAGATCCTTTTTTTCTGCGCGTAATCTGCTGCTTGCAAACAAAA
AAACCACCGCTACCAGCGGTGGTTTGTTTGCCGGATCAAGAGCTACCAACTCTTTTTCCGAAGGTAACTG
GCTTCAGCAGAGCGCAGATACCAAATACTGTTCTTCTAGTGTAGCCGTAGTTAGGCCACCACTTCAAGAA
CTCTGTAGCACCGCCTACATACCTCGCTCTGCTAATCCTGTTACCAGTGGCTGCTGCCAGTGGCGATAAG
TCGTGTCTTACCGGGTTGGACTCAAGACGATAGTTACCGGATAAGGCGCAGCGGTCGGGCTGAACGGGGG
GTTCGTGCACACAGCCCAGCTTGGAGCGAACGACCTACACCGAACTGAGATACCTACAGCGTGAGCTATG
AGAAAGCGCCACGCTTCCCGAAGGGAGAAAGGCGGACAGGTATCCGGTAAGCGGCAGGGTCGGAACAGGA
GAGCGCACGAGGGAGCTTCCAGGGGGAAACGCCTGGTATCTTTATAGTCCTGTCGGGTTTCGCCACCTCT
GACTTGAGCGTCGATTTTTGTGATGCTCGTCAGGGGGGCGGAGCCTATGGAAAAACGCCAGCAACGCGGC
CTTTTTACGGTTCCTGGCCTTTTGCTGGCCTTTTGCTCACATGTTCTTTCCTGCGTTATCCCCTGATTCT
GTGGATAACCGTATTACCGCCTTTGAGTGAGCTGATACCGCTCGCCGCAGCCGAACGACCGAGCGCAGCG
AGTCAGTGAGCGAGGAAGCGGAAGAGCGCCCAATACGCAAACCGCCTCTCCCCGCGCGTTGGCCGATTCA
TTAATGCAGCTGGCACGACAGGTTTCCCGACTGGAAAGCGGGCAGTGAGCGCAACGCAATTAATACGCGT
ACCGCTAGCCAGGAAGAGTTTGTAGAAACGCAAAAAGGCCATCCGTCAGGATGGCCTTCTGCTTAGTTTG
ATGCCTGGCAGTTTATGGCGGGCGTCCTGCCCGCCACCCTCCGGGCCGTTGCTTCACAACGTTCAAATCC
GCTCCCGGCGGATTTGTCCTACTCAGGAGAGCGTTCACCGACAAACAACAGATAAAACGAAAGGCCCAGT
CTTCCGACTGAGCCTTTCGTTTTATTTGAT
Features (pLannotate 1.2.2; 12 found; start..end, strand, type, name):
     42..78      -  CDS            lacZα (fragment): LacZα fragment of β-galactosidase; lacZ fragment
     94..193     +  protein_bind   attL1: mutant version of attL; recombination site for the Gateway® LR reaction LR Clonase™
    202..2187    +  CDS            DDX3X: DDX3X_HUMAN - Also known as DBX From Homo sapiens (Human).
   2194..2293    -  protein_bind   attL2: mutant version of attL; recombination site for the Gateway® LR reaction LR Clonase™
   2311..2329    -  promoter       T7 promoter: promoter for bacteriophage T7 RNA polymerase
   2519..2542    +  promoter       Pc promoter (fragment): intI1 (promoter lies within the coding sequence); class 1 integron promoter
   2718..2774    +  CDS            GmR (fragment): gentamycin acetyltransferase; aacC1; confers resistance to gentamycin
   2781..3572    +  CDS            SmR: aminoglycoside adenylyltransferase (Murphy, 1985); aadA; confers resistance to spectinomycin and streptomycin
   3665..4253    +  rep_origin     ori: high-copy-number ColE1/pMB1/pBR322/pUC origin of replication
   4436..4528    +  CDS            lacI (fragment): lac repressor; lacI; The lac repressor binds to the lac operator to inhibit transcription in E. coli. This inhibition can be relieved by adding lactose or isopropyl-β-D-thiogalactopyranoside (IPTG).
   4583..4610    -  terminator     rrnB T2 terminator: transcription terminator T2 from the E. coli rrnB gene
   4742..4785    +  terminator     rrnB T1 terminator: Escherichia coli rrnB; transcription terminator T1 from the E. coli rrnB gene
