[The description below was written by a language model from this plasmid's Addgene catalogue record and pLannotate feature annotations shown in this document.]
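Description:
DDX3X - A393T in pENTR is a Gateway entry (donor) plasmid built on the pCR8-GW-TOPO backbone and carrying the human DDX3X coding sequence with the A393T substitution, which the record describes as an autism spectrum disorder (ASD)-associated mutation. DDX3X is the gene also catalogued under aliases such as DBX and DDX3. The sequenced plasmid is about 4.8 kb. It replicates in E. coli from a high-copy ColE1/pUC-type origin and is selected with spectinomycin through the aadA (SmR) aminoglycoside adenylyltransferase gene. Short annotated fragments of an integron Pc promoter and a gentamicin resistance gene lie just upstream of this marker, and the lacZα and lacI fragments elsewhere appear to be backbone remnants rather than functional genes.

The roughly 2 kb DDX3X open reading frame, inserted by Gibson assembly, sits between attL1 and attL2 sites, so an LR Clonase reaction can move it directionally into any attR-containing destination vector. The entry clone has no eukaryotic promoter of its own, so expression depends on the chosen destination vector. A T7 promoter lies just outside attL2, pointing toward the insert on the opposite strand, and rrnB T1 and T2 terminators upstream of attL1 insulate the cassette from read-through transcription. According to the depositor, the insert includes a Kozak sequence that also encodes a linker, so the ORF stays usable when recombined into destination vectors that add an N-terminal tag. The plasmid thus serves as a source for making expression constructs to study the functional consequences of this DDX3X variant. The record does not name particular destination vectors or assay systems.
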