Addgene plasmid #216581: DDX3X - A393T in pENTR
Purpose: gateway cloning donor vector containing DDX3X ASD mutation
Depositing lab: Douglas Allan & Christopher Loewen. Depositing organization: University of British Columbia.
Backbone
  Vector backbone: pCR8-GW-TOPO
  Backbone manufacturer: GenScript
  Backbone size w/o insert (bp): 2800
  Vector type: Gateway Entry Plasmid
Growth in bacteria
  Bacterial resistance: Spectinomycin, 50 μg/mL
  Growth temperature: 37°C
  Growth strain: DH5alpha
  Copy number: High Copy
Gene/Insert
  Gene/Insert name: DDX3X
  Species: H. sapiens (human)
  Insert size (bp): 2000
  Mutation: A393T
  Entrez Gene: DDX3X (a.k.a. CAP-Rf, DBX, DDX14, DDX3, HLP2, MRX102, MRXSSB)
  Cloning method: Gibson Cloning
  Sequencing primers: 5′ M13 fwd; 3′ M13 rev
Terms and licenses: Academic/Nonprofit Terms; Industry Terms: Not Available to Industry
Depositor comments: insert contains a Kozak sequence that encodes a linker for cloning into N-terminal tagging pDEST vectors
How to cite: DDX3X - A393T in pENTR was a gift from Douglas Allan & Christopher Loewen (Addgene plasmid # 216581 ; http://n2t.net/addgene:216581 ; RRID:Addgene_216581)
